Addgene plasmid #115108: HAESA D03_pECIA2
Purpose: Bait vector HAESA D03_pECIA2 should be used with prey vector HAESA D03_pECIA14.
Depositing lab: Youssef Belkhadir. Depositing organization: Gregor Mendel Institute of Molecular Plant Biology. Publication: An extracellular network of Arabidopsis leucine-rich repeat receptor kinases. Smakowska-Luzan E, Mott GA, Parys K, Stegmann M, Howton TC, Layeghifard M, Neuhold J, Lehner A, Kong J, Grunwald K, Weinberger N, Satbhai SB, Mayer D, Busch W, Madalinski M, Stolt-Bergner P, Provart NJ, Mukhtar MS, Zipfel C, Desveaux D, Guttman DS, Belkhadir Y. Nature. 2018 Jan 18;553(7688):342-346. doi: 10.1038/nature25184. Epub 2018 Jan 10. PubMed 29320478.
Backbone
  Vector backbone: pECIA2
  Backbone manufacturer: Chris Garcia (Addgene plasmid # 47032)
  Vector type: Insect Expression
Growth in bacteria
  Bacterial resistance: Ampicillin, 100 μg/mL
  Growth temperature: 37°C
  Growth strain: DH5alpha
  Copy number: High Copy
Gene/Insert
  Gene/Insert name: AT4G28490
  Species: A. thaliana (mustard weed)
  Entrez Gene: HAE (a.k.a. AT4G28490, F20O9.180, F20O9_180, HAESA, RECEPTOR-LIKE PROTEIN KINASE 5, RLK5)
  Promoter: Metallothionein (Copper-Inducible)
  Tag / fusion protein: Fc, V5 and hexahistidine tags (C terminal on backbone)
  Cloning method: Ligation Independent Cloning
Terms and licenses: Academic/Nonprofit Terms; Industry Terms: Not Available to Industry
Depositor comments: Plasmid for secreted expression in Drosophila cell culture by induction via CuSO4. Insert is an extracellular domain of indicated LRR-RK, C-terminally tagged with Fc, V5 and hexahistidine tags. Insert Protein Sequence: SLNQDATILRQAKLGLSDPAQSLSSWSDNNDVTPCKWLGVSCDATSNVVSVDLSSFMLVGPFPSILCHLPSLHSLSLYNNSINGSLSADDFDTCHNLISLDLSENLLVGSIPKSLPFNLPNLKFLEISGNNLSDTIPSSFGEFRKLESLNLAGNFLSGTIPASLGNVTTLKELKLAYNLFSPSQIPSQLGNLTELQVLWLAGCNLVGPIPPSLSRLTSLVNLDLTFNQLTGSIPSWITQLKTVEQIELFNNSFSGELPESMGNMTTLKRFDASMNKLTGKIPDNLNLLNLESLNLFENMLEGPLPESITRSKTLSELKLFNNRLTGVLPSQLGANSPLQYVDLSYNRFSGEIPANVCGEGKLEYLILIDNSFSGEISNNLGKCKSLTRVRLSNNKLSGQIPHGFWGLPRLSLLELSDNSFTGSIPKTIIGAKNLSNLRISKNRFSGSIPNEIGSLNGIIEISGAENDFSGEIPESLVKLKQLSRLDLSKNQLSGEIPRELRGWKNLNELNLANNHLSGEIPKEVGILPVLNYLDLSSNQFSGEIPLELQNLKLNVLNLSYNHLSGKIPPLYANKIYAHDFIGNPGLCVDLDGLCRKITRS
How to cite: HAESA D03_pECIA2 was a gift from Youssef Belkhadir (Addgene plasmid # 115108 ; http://n2t.net/addgene:115108 ; RRID:Addgene_115108)
