[The description below was written by a language model from this plasmid's Addgene catalogue record and pLannotate feature annotations shown in this document.]
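Description:
HAESA D03_pECIA2 is an insect-cell expression plasmid built on the pECIA2 backbone, designed for secreted production of a plant receptor ectodomain in Drosophila cell culture. It is maintained in E. coli through a high-copy ColE1/pUC-type origin and selected with ampicillin via the β-lactamase gene. The remaining bacterial elements in the feature table (lac promoter/operator, and lacZα, lacI, rop and bom fragments) are leftovers of the cloning-vector lineage and play no part in expression. The record lists no marker for selection in insect cells.

The expression cassette is driven by the Drosophila metallothionein promoter, which is induced by copper (CuSO4). Downstream, a Drosophila BiP signal sequence directs the product into the secretory pathway. It is followed by the extracellular leucine-rich repeat domain of Arabidopsis thaliana HAESA (AT4G28490, also called HAE or RLK5), a receptor kinase that controls floral organ abscission and may interact with the IDA ligand family. The kinase portion is not included. The ectodomain was inserted by ligation-independent cloning and is fused at its C terminus to a human IgG1 Fc region, a V5 epitope and a hexahistidine tag. The His tag is described in the catalogue entry but not annotated in the feature table. An SV40 polyadenylation signal is annotated downstream of the cassette, on the reverse strand.

The plasmid serves as the "bait" construct in a pairwise extracellular interaction assay and is meant to be used with the matching prey vector, HAESA D03_pECIA14. It belongs to a collection made to map interactions among the ectodomains of Arabidopsis leucine-rich repeat receptor kinases.
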