Features (pLannotate 1.2.2; 18 found; start..end, strand, type, name):
     23..449     +  promoter       MT promoter: Drosophila metallothionein promoter
    467..520     +  sig_peptide    BiP signal sequence: Drosophila BiP signal sequence
    521..2320    +  CDS            RLK5 (fragment): RLK5_ARATH - Also known as HAE. Experimental evidence at protein level: Swiss-Prot protein existence level 1. Receptor with a dual specificity kinase activity acting on both serine/threonine- and tyrosine-containing substrates that controls floral organ abscission. May interact with the 'INFLORESCENCE DEFICIENT IN ABSCISSION' (IDA) ligands family. From Arabidopsis thaliana (Mouse-ear cress).
   2351..3031    +  CDS            IGHG1 (fragment): IGHG1_HUMAN - Experimental evidence at protein level: Swiss-Prot protein existence level 1. Constant region of immunoglobulin heavy chains. Immunoglobulins, also known as antibodies, are membrane-bound or secreted glycoproteins produced by B lymphocytes. In the recognition phase of humoral immunity, the membrane-bound immunoglobulins serve as receptors which, upon binding of a specific antigen, trigger the clonal expansion and differentiation of B lymphocytes into immunoglobulins- secreting plasma cells. Secreted immunoglobulins mediate the effector phase of humoral immunity, which results in
   3050..3091    +  CDS            V5 tag: epitope tag from simian virus 5
   3191..3325    -  polyA_signal   SV40 poly(A) signal: SV40 polyadenylation signal
   3348..3432    -  CDS            large T antigen (fragment): large T antigen from SV40 (simian virus 40)
   3432..3456    +  misc_feature   MCS (fragment): pUC18/19 multiple cloning site
   3493..3509    -  protein_bind   lac operator: The lac repressor binds to the lac operator to inhibit transcription in E. coli. This inhibition can be relieved by adding lactose or isopropyl-β-D-thiogalactopyranoside (IPTG). lac repressor encoded by lacI
   3517..3547    -  promoter       lac promoter: promoter for the E. coli lac operon
   3562..3583    -  protein_bind   CAP binding site: CAP binding activates transcription in the presence of cAMP. E. coli catabolite activator protein
   3596..3688    -  CDS            lacI (fragment): lac repressor; lacI; The lac repressor binds to the lac operator to inhibit transcription in E. coli. This inhibition can be relieved by adding lactose or isopropyl-β-D-thiogalactopyranoside (IPTG).
   3871..4459    -  rep_origin     ori: high-copy-number ColE1/pMB1/pBR322/pUC origin of replication
   4630..5490    -  CDS            AmpR: β-lactamase; bla; confers resistance to ampicillin, carbenicillin, and related antibiotics
   5491..5595    -  promoter       AmpR promoter: bla
   5690..5725    +  CDS            rop (fragment): Rop protein, which maintains plasmids at low copy number; rop
   5827..5926    +  misc_feature   bom (fragment): basis of mobility region from pBR322
   5932..21      -  CDS            lacZα (fragment) (across the origin): LacZα fragment of β-galactosidase; lacZ fragment
>Addgene plasmid #115108 | HAESA D03_pECIA2 | addgene full sequence | sequence record 298829 | Addgene NGS Result
GTAAAACGACGGCCAGTGAATTAATTCGTTGCAGGACAGGATGTGGTGCCCGATGTGACTAGCTCTTTGC
TGCAGGCCGTCCTATCCTCTGGTTCCGATAAGAGACCCAGAACTCCGGCCCCCCACCGCCCACCGCCACC
CCCATACATATGTGGTACGCAAGTAAGAGTGCCTGCGCATGCCCCATGTGCCCCACCAAGAGCTTTGCAT
CCCATACAAGTCCCCAAAGTGGAGAACCGAACCAATTCTTCGCGGGCAGAACAAAAGCTTCTGCACACGT
CTCCACTCGAATTTGGAGCCGGCCGGCGTGTGCAAAAGAGGTGAATCGAACGAAAGACCCGTGTGTAAAG
CCGCGTTTCCAAAATGTATAAAACCGAGAGCATCTGGCCAATGTGCATCAGTTGTGGTCAGCAGCAAAAT
CAAGTGAATCATCTCAGTGCAACTAAAGGGGGGATCCGATCTCAATATGAAGTTATGCATATTACTGGCC
GTCGTGGCCTTTGTTGGCCTCTCGCTCGGGTCTCTAAACCAAGATGCCACCATTCTCCGGCAAGCCAAAC
TGGGCTTATCCGACCCGGCCCAGTCCCTATCTTCATGGTCCGACAACAACGACGTCACCCCATGCAAGTG
GCTAGGCGTGAGCTGCGACGCCACGTCAAACGTTGTCTCCGTCGATCTCTCAAGCTTCATGCTCGTCGGA
CCTTTCCCCTCCATCCTCTGCCACCTTCCTTCTCTCCATTCCCTCTCTCTATATAATAACTCCATCAATG
GCTCTCTCTCCGCCGACGACTTCGATACGTGTCACAATCTCATCAGTCTTGATTTATCGGAGAATCTATT
GGTTGGATCCATCCCAAAGTCACTTCCTTTCAATCTCCCAAACCTCAAGTTCCTTGAAATCTCCGGAAAC
AACTTATCAGACACGATCCCGTCGAGCTTCGGAGAGTTTCGAAAGCTTGAGTCTTTAAACCTCGCCGGTA
ACTTCCTCTCCGGTACAATTCCCGCCTCTCTCGGTAACGTCACGACTCTTAAAGAACTCAAACTCGCTTA
CAATTTGTTTTCTCCGAGTCAAATCCCGAGTCAACTCGGAAACCTCACGGAGCTCCAAGTTCTCTGGCTC
GCCGGCTGCAACCTCGTCGGTCCGATACCTCCGTCTCTGTCCCGGTTAACTAGTTTGGTTAACTTGGATT
TGACATTTAACCAACTCACAGGATCTATCCCAAGTTGGATCACGCAGCTAAAAACCGTCGAGCAAATCGA
ACTATTCAACAACTCGTTCTCAGGCGAGTTACCAGAATCCATGGGTAACATGACGACGCTAAAAAGATTC
GACGCGTCGATGAATAAGCTGACAGGAAAAATACCCGACAACTTGAATCTGTTAAACCTCGAGTCACTCA
ATCTCTTCGAGAACATGCTCGAAGGTCCTTTACCGGAGAGCATAACTCGCTCCAAAACCTTGTCAGAACT
CAAGCTTTTCAACAACAGACTCACCGGAGTATTACCGAGTCAACTCGGCGCTAACTCACCGTTACAGTAC
GTGGACTTATCGTATAACCGATTTTCCGGCGAAATACCGGCGAATGTCTGCGGTGAAGGGAAGCTAGAGT
ATCTAATTCTTATAGACAATTCGTTTTCAGGAGAAATCTCTAATAATCTCGGAAAGTGTAAGAGCTTGAC
CCGGGTCCGATTGAGTAACAACAAGCTTTCGGGTCAAATCCCACATGGATTCTGGGGATTGCCTCGCTTG
TCACTTCTCGAACTCTCTGACAATTCGTTCACCGGAAGTATTCCTAAGACGATCATCGGCGCGAAGAATC
TATCGAACCTACGAATCTCAAAGAATCGATTTTCAGGTTCAATCCCCAACGAAATCGGATCGCTTAACGG
AATAATCGAGATTTCCGGAGCGGAGAATGATTTCTCCGGTGAGATTCCTGAAAGCTTGGTGAAATTGAAG
CAATTGAGCAGGCTTGATCTCAGTAAGAATCAACTCTCCGGTGAGATTCCTAGAGAACTTCGTGGTTGGA
AGAATCTAAACGAGCTTAATTTGGCTAATAATCATCTCTCCGGTGAAATCCCTAAAGAAGTCGGAATCTT
ACCTGTTCTCAATTACCTTGACCTTTCAAGCAATCAATTCTCCGGTGAGATTCCGTTGGAGTTACAGAAT
CTGAAGCTAAACGTTTTAAACCTTTCGTATAATCACCTCTCCGGTAAAATCCCTCCTCTCTACGCTAATA
AAATCTACGCACATGACTTCATCGGAAATCCCGGTTTATGTGTTGATCTCGACGGCCTTTGTCGGAAGAT
CACACGGTCTCTGGAGGTGCTGTTCCAGGGACCAGGGAGCGACAAAACTCACACATGCCCACCGTGCCCA
GCACCTGAACTCCTGGGGGGACCGTCAGTCTTCCTCTTCCCCCCAAAACCCAAGGACACCCTCATGATCT
CCCGGACCCCTGAGGTCACATGCGTGGTGGTGGACGTGAGCCACGAAGACCCTGAGGTCAAGTTCAACTG
GTACGTGGACGGCGTGGAGGTGCATAATGCCAAGACAAAGCCGCGGGAGGAGCAGTACAACAGCACGTAC
CGTGTGGTCAGCGTCCTCACCGTCCTGCACCAGGACTGGCTGAATGGCAAGGAGTACAAGTGCAAGGTCT
CCAACAAAGCCCTCCCAGCCCCCATCGAGAAAACCATCTCCAAAGCCAAAGGGCAGCCCCGAGAACCACA
GGTGTACACCCTGCCCCCATCCCGGGAGGAGATGACCAAGAACCAGGTCAGCCTGACCTGCCTGGTCAAA
GGCTTCTATCCCAGCGACATCGCCGTGGAGTGGGAGAGCAATGGGCAGCCGGAGAACAACTACAAGACCA
CGCCTCCCGTGCTGGACTCCGACGGCTCCTTCTTCCTCTACAGCAAGCTCACCGTGGACAAGAGCAGGTG
GCAGCAGGGGAACGTCTTCTCATGCTCCGTGATGCATGAGGGTCTGCACAACCACTACACGCAGAAGAGC
CTCTCCCTGTCTCCGGGTAAATCTAGAGGGCCCTTCGAAGGTAAGCCTATCCCTAACCCTCTCCTCGGTC
TCGATTCTACGCGTACCGGTCATCATCACCATCACCATTGAGTTTAAACCCGCTGATCAGCCTCGACTGT
GCCTTCTAAGGCCTGAGCTCGCTGATCAGCCTCGATCGAGGATCCAGACATGATAAGATACATTGATGAG
TTTGGACAAACCACAACTAGAATGCAGTGAAAAAAATGCTTTATTTGTGAAATTTGTGATGCTATTGCTT
TATTTGTAACCATTATAAGCTGCAATAAACAAGTTAACAACAACAATTGCATTCATTTTATGTTTCAGGT
TCAGGGGGAGGTGTGGGAGGTTTTTTAAAGCAAGTAAAACCTCTACAAATGTGGTATGGCTGATTATGAT
CAGTCGACCTGCAGGCATGCAAGCTTGGCGTAATCATGGTCATAGCTGTTTCCTGTGTGAAATTGTTATC
CGCTCACAATTCCACACAACATACGAGCCGGAAGCATAAAGTGTAAAGCCTGGGGTGCCTAATGAGTGAG
CTAACTCACATTAATTGCGTTGCGCTCACTGCCCGCTTTCCAGTCGGGAAACCTGTCGTGCCAGCTGCAT
TAATGAATCGGCCAACGCGCGGGGAGAGGCGGTTTGCGTATTGGGCGCTCTTCCGCTTCCTCGCTCACTG
ACTCGCTGCGCTCGGTCGTTCGGCTGCGGCGAGCGGTATCAGCTCACTCAAAGGCGGTAATACGGTTATC
CACAGAATCAGGGGATAACGCAGGAAAGAACATGTGAGCAAAAGGCCAGCAAAAGGCCAGGAACCGTAAA
AAGGCCGCGTTGCTGGCGTTTTTCCATAGGCTCCGCCCCCCTGACGAGCATCACAAAAATCGACGCTCAA
GTCAGAGGTGGCGAAACCCGACAGGACTATAAAGATACCAGGCGTTTCCCCCTGGAAGCTCCCTCGTGCG
CTCTCCTGTTCCGACCCTGCCGCTTACCGGATACCTGTCCGCCTTTCTCCCTTCGGGAAGCGTGGCGCTT
TCTCATAGCTCACGCTGTAGGTATCTCAGTTCGGTGTAGGTCGTTCGCTCCAAGCTGGGCTGTGTGCACG
AACCCCCCGTTCAGCCCGACCGCTGCGCCTTATCCGGTAACTATCGTCTTGAGTCCAACCCGGTAAGACA
CGACTTATCGCCACTGGCAGCAGCCACTGGTAACAGGATTAGCAGAGCGAGGTATGTAGGCGGTGCTACA
GAGTTCTTGAAGTGGTGGCCTAACTACGGCTACACTAGAAGAACAGTATTTGGTATCTGCGCTCTGCTGA
AGCCAGTTACCTTCGGAAAAAGAGTTGGTAGCTCTTGATCCGGCAAACAAACCACCGCTGGTAGCGGTGG
TTTTTTTGTTTGCAAGCAGCAGATTACGCGCAGAAAAAAAGGATCTCAAGAAGATCCTTTGATCTTTTCT
ACGGGGTCTGACGCTCAGTGGAACGAAAACTCACGTTAAGGGATTTTGGTCATGAGATTATCAAAAAGGA
TCTTCACCTAGATCCTTTTAAATTAAAAATGAAGTTTTAAATCAATCTAAAGTATATATGAGTAAACTTG
GTCTGACAGTTACCAATGCTTAATCAGTGAGGCACCTATCTCAGCGATCTGTCTATTTCGTTCATCCATA
GTTGCCTGACTCCCCGTCGTGTAGATAACTACGATACGGGAGGGCTTACCATCTGGCCCCAGTGCTGCAA
TGATACCGCGAGACCCACGCTCACCGGCTCCAGATTTATCAGCAATAAACCAGCCAGCCGGAAGGGCCGA
GCGCAGAAGTGGTCCTGCAACTTTATCCGCCTCCATCCAGTCTATTAATTGTTGCCGGGAAGCTAGAGTA
AGTAGTTCGCCAGTTAATAGTTTGCGCAACGTTGTTGCCATTGCTACAGGCATCGTGGTGTCACGCTCGT
CGTTTGGTATGGCTTCATTCAGCTCCGGTTCCCAACGATCAAGGCGAGTTACATGATCCCCCATGTTGTG
CAAAAAAGCGGTTAGCTCCTTCGGTCCTCCGATCGTTGTCAGAAGTAAGTTGGCCGCAGTGTTATCACTC
ATGGTTATGGCAGCACTGCATAATTCTCTTACTGTCATGCCATCCGTAAGATGCTTTTCTGTGACTGGTG
AGTACTCAACCAAGTCATTCTGAGAATAGTGTATGCGGCGACCGAGTTGCTCTTGCCCGGCGTCAATACG
GGATAATACCGCGCCACATAGCAGAACTTTAAAAGTGCTCATCATTGGAAAACGTTCTTCGGGGCGAAAA
CTCTCAAGGATCTTACCGCTGTTGAGATCCAGTTCGATGTAACCCACTCGTGCACCCAACTGATCTTCAG
CATCTTTTACTTTCACCAGCGTTTCTGGGTGAGCAAAAACAGGAAGGCAAAATGCCGCAAAAAAGGGAAT
AAGGGCGACACGGAAATGTTGAATACTCATACTCTTCCTTTTTCAATATTATTGAAGCATTTATCAGGGT
TATTGTCTCATGAGCGGATACATATTTGAATGTATTTAGAAAAATAAACAAATAGGGGTTCCGCGCACAT
TTCCCCGAAAAGTGCCACCTGACGTCTAAGAAACCATTATTATCATGACATTAACCTATAAAAATAGGCG
TATCACGAGGCCCTTTCGTCTCGCGCGTTTCGGTGATGACGGTGAAAACCTCTGACACATGCAGCTCCCG
GAGACGGTCACAGCTTGTCTGTAAGCGGATGCCGGGAGCAGACAAGCCCGTCAGGGCGCGTCAGCGGGTG
TTGGCGGGTGTCGGGGCTGGCTTAACTATGCGGCATCAGAGCAGATTGTACTGAGAGTGCACCATATGCG
GTGTGAAATACCGCACAGATGCGTAAGGAGAAAATACCGCATCAGGCGCCATTCGCCATTCAGGCTGCGC
AACTGTTGGGAAGGGCGATCGGTGCGGGCCTCTTCGCTATTACGCCAGCTGGCGAAAGGGGGATGTGCTG
CAAGGCGATTAAGTTGGGTAACGCCAGGGTTTTCCCAGTCACGACGTT
